Addgene plasmid #41689: pSKDuet26
Depositing lab: Hideo Iwai. Depositing organization: University of Helsinki, Institute of Biotechnology. Publication: Evaluation and comparison of protein splicing by exogenous inteins with foreign exteins in Escherichia coli. Ellila S, Jurvansuu JM, Iwai H. FEBS Lett. 2011 Oct 10. 10.1016/j.febslet.2011.10.005 PubMed 22001202.
Backbone
  Vector backbone: pRSFDuet-1
  Backbone manufacturer: novagen
  Total vector size (bp): 4542
  Modifications to backbone: deletion of MCS-2
  Vector type: Bacterial Expression
Growth in bacteria
  Bacterial resistance: Kanamycin, 50 μg/mL
  Growth temperature: 37°C
  Growth strain: DH5alpha
  Copy number: High Copy
Gene/Insert
  Gene/Insert name: Tvo VMA intein (alt name: TvoVMA intein)
  Species: Thermoplasma volcanium
  Insert size (bp): 976
  Promoter: T7
  Tag / fusion protein: GB1 (N terminal on insert); GB1 (C terminal on insert); His-tag (N terminal on insert)
  Cloning method: Restriction Enzyme; 5′ cloning site BamHI (not destroyed); 3′ cloning site KpnI (not destroyed)
  Sequencing primers: 5′ T7; 3′ T7term
Terms and licenses: Academic/Nonprofit Terms; Industry Terms: Not Available to Industry
How to cite: pSKDuet26 was a gift from Hideo Iwai (Addgene plasmid # 41689 ; http://n2t.net/addgene:41689 ; RRID:Addgene_41689)
