[The description below was written by a language model from this plasmid's Addgene catalogue record and pLannotate feature annotations shown in this document.]
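Description:
pSKDuet26 is a 4,542 bp bacterial expression plasmid built on the pRSFDuet-1 backbone, from which the second multiple cloning site has been deleted so that a single T7-driven expression unit remains. It replicates through the RSF1030 origin, which is compatible with other common plasmid origins and so allows co-maintenance with additional vectors in E. coli. The record lists it as high copy, and selection is by kanamycin through the aminoglycoside phosphotransferase gene. A backbone-encoded lacI gene with its own promoter supplies lac repressor, which binds the lac operator immediately downstream of the T7 promoter. Expression is therefore IPTG-inducible in hosts that provide T7 RNA polymerase.

The payload is a model cis-splicing precursor in which the VMA intein from the archaeon Thermoplasma volcanium is flanked by two copies of the GB1 domain, the B1 domain of streptococcal protein G. The intein appears in the feature table as a fragment of the V-type ATPase catalytic subunit gene atpA. It was cloned between retained BamHI and KpnI sites, so the flanking GB1 domains act as foreign exteins. Upstream of the first GB1 lie a T7 gene 10 ribosome binding site, an N-terminal His-tag (picked up by the annotation as a short composite-tag fragment) and a thrombin cleavage site. Downstream of the second GB1, vector-derived S-tag sequence is annotated, followed by the T7 terminator; whether the S-tag is translated is not stated. The short tetracycline-resistance and extra AmpR promoter fragments are likely incidental matches to backbone sequence.

According to the associated publication title, the construct was used to evaluate and compare protein splicing by exogenous inteins with foreign exteins in E. coli. Splicing would be expected to excise the intein and ligate the two GB1 domains.
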