Features (pLannotate 1.2.2; 20 found; start..end, strand, type, name):
      1..19      +  promoter       T7 promoter: promoter for bacteriophage T7 RNA polymerase
     20..44      +  protein_bind   lac operator: The lac repressor binds to the lac operator to inhibit transcription in E. coli. This inhibition can be relieved by adding lactose or isopropyl-β-D-thiogalactopyranoside (IPTG). lac repressor encoded by lacI
     59..81      +  RBS            RBS: efficient ribosome binding site from bacteriophage T7 gene 10 (Olins and Rangwala, 1989)
    100..116     +  CDS            capTEV™ (fragment): composite tag for in vivo biotinylation, TEV protease cleavage, and 6xHis tagging
    127..144     +  CDS            thrombin site: thrombin recognition and cleavage site
    154..311     +  CDS            GB1 (fragment): B1 domain of Streptococcal protein G effective as a solubilizing fusion partner (Cheng and Patel, 2004)
    322..900     +  CDS            atpA (fragment): VATA_THEVO - Experimental evidence at protein level: Swiss-Prot protein existence level 1. Produces ATP from ADP in the presence of a proton gradient across the membrane. The archaeal alpha chain is a catalytic subunit. From Thermoplasma volcanium (strain ATCC 51530 / DSM 4299 / JCM 9571 / NBRC 15438 / GSS1).
    901..1058    +  CDS            GB1 (fragment): B1 domain of Streptococcal protein G effective as a solubilizing fusion partner (Cheng and Patel, 2004)
   1096..1137    +  CDS            S-Tag (fragment): affinity and epitope tag derived from pancreatic ribonuclease A
   1167..1184    +  CDS            SET1 (fragment): solubility-enhancement tag derived from T7 phage gene 10B
   1192..1239    +  terminator     T7 terminator: transcription terminator for bacteriophage T7 RNA polymerase
   1403..1460    +  promoter       AmpR promoter (fragment): bla
   1469..2284    -  CDS            KanR: aminoglycoside phosphotransferase; aph(3')-Ia; confers resistance to kanamycin in bacteria or G418 (Geneticin®) in eukaryotes
   2285..2376    -  promoter       AmpR promoter: bla
   2392..3141    -  rep_origin     RSF ori: Plasmids containing the RSF 1030 origin of replication can be propagated in E. coli cells that contain additional plasmids with compatible origins.
   3224..3288    -  CDS            TcR (fragment): tetracycline efflux protein; tet; confers resistance to tetracycline
   3303..3324    -  protein_bind   CAP binding site: CAP binding activates transcription in the presence of cAMP. E. coli catabolite activator protein
   3337..4419    -  CDS            lacI: lac repressor; lacI; The lac repressor binds to the lac operator to inhibit transcription in E. coli. This inhibition can be relieved by adding lactose or isopropyl-β-D-thiogalactopyranoside (IPTG).
   4420..4497    -  promoter       lacI promoter: lacI
   4505..4540    -  CDS            TcR (fragment): tetracycline efflux protein; tet; confers resistance to tetracycline
>Addgene plasmid #41689 | pSKDuet26 | depositor full sequence | sequence record 55936 | pSKDuet26 sequence 4542 bps
TAATACGACTCACTATAGGGGAATTGTGAGCGGATAACAATTCCCCTGTAGAAATAATTTTGTTTAACTT
TAATAAGGAGATATACCATGGGCAGCAGCCATCATCATCATCATCACAGCAGCGGCCTGGTGCCGCGCGG
CAGCCTAGGACAGTACAAACTTATCCTGAACGGTAAAACCCTGAAAGGTGAAACCACCACCGAAGCTGTT
GACGCTGCTACCGCGGAAAAAGTTTTCAAACAGTACGCTAACGACAACGGTGTTGACGGTGAATGGACCT
ACGACGACGCTACCAAAACCTACACCGTAACGGAAGGATCCAAGTGCGTATCAGGTGAAACACCAGTTTA
CCTTGCGGATGGCAAGACAATAAAAATAAAGGATCTATACAGTTCTGAGAGAAAAAAAGAAGATAACATT
GTTGAGGCTGGTTCGGGAGAAGAGATAATACATCTAAAAGATCCCATTCAAATATATTCTTATGTGGACG
GGACCATAGTCAGGAGCAGATCAAGACTTCTATACAAGGGCAAGAGCTCTTATCTTGTGAGGATAGAAAC
TATTGGCGGAAGATCGGTAAGCGTTACACCAGTTCACAAACTCTTTGTCCTTACGGAAAAGGGTATCGAA
GAGGTTATGGCCTCCAACCTAAAGGTAGGCGACATGATTGCTGCTGTAGCAGAAAGCGAATCTGAAGCAA
GAGACTGCGGAATGAGCGAGGAATGCGTGATGGAAGCAGAAGTTTATACGTCACTTGAAGCGACATTCGA
TAGAGTAAAGTCTATAGCGTACGAGAAGGGTGATTTTGATGTATACGATCTTTCCGTACCAGAATACGGC
AGGAACTTTATAGGCGGAGAAGGACTTCTCGTACTTCACAACACGGTTATAGGTACCCAGTACAAACTTA
TCCTGAACGGTAAAACCCTGAAAGGTGAAACCACCACCGAAGCTGTTGACGCTGCTACCGCGGAAAAAGT
TTTCAAACAGTACGCTAACGACAACGGTGTTGACGGTGAATGGACCTACGACGACGCTACCAAAACCTAC
ACCGTAACGGAATAAGCTTGGCTGTTTTGGCGGCTCGAGTCTGGTAAAGAAACCGCTGCTGCGAAATTTG
AACGCCAGCACATGGACTCGTCTACTAGCGCAGCTTAATTAACCTAGGCTGCTGCCACCGCTGAGCAATA
ACTAGCATAACCCCTTGGGGCCTCTAAACGGGTCTTGAGGGGTTTTTTGCTGAAACCTCAGGCATTTGAG
AAGCACACGGTCACACTGCTTCCGGTAGTCAATAAACCGGTAAACCAGCAATAGACATAAGCGGCTATTT
AACGACCCTGCCCTGAACCGACGACAAGCTGACGACCGGGTCTCCGCAAGTGGCACTTTTCGGGGAAATG
TGCGCGGAACCCCTATTTGTTTATTTTTCTAAATACATTCAAATATGTATCCGCTCATGAATTAATTCTT
AGAAAAACTCATCGAGCATCAAATGAAACTGCAATTTATTCATATCAGGATTATCAATACCATATTTTTG
AAAAAGCCGTTTCTGTAATGAAGGAGAAAACTCACCGAGGCAGTTCCATAGGATGGCAAGATCCTGGTAT
CGGTCTGCGATTCCGACTCGTCCAACATCAATACAACCTATTAATTTCCCCTCGTCAAAAATAAGGTTAT
CAAGTGAGAAATCACCATGAGTGACGACTGAATCCGGTGAGAATGGCAAAAGTTTATGCATTTCTTTCCA
GACTTGTTCAACAGGCCAGCCATTACGCTCGTCATCAAAATCACTCGCATCAACCAAACCGTTATTCATT
CGTGATTGCGCCTGAGCGAGACGAAATACGCGGTCGCTGTTAAAAGGACAATTACAAACAGGAATCGAAT
GCAACCGGCGCAGGAACACTGCCAGCGCATCAACAATATTTTCACCTGAATCAGGATATTCTTCTAATAC
CTGGAATGCTGTTTTCCCGGGGATCGCAGTGGTGAGTAACCATGCATCATCAGGAGTACGGATAAAATGC
TTGATGGTCGGAAGAGGCATAAATTCCGTCAGCCAGTTTAGTCTGACCATCTCATCTGTAACATCATTGG
CAACGCTACCTTTGCCATGTTTCAGAAACAACTCTGGCGCATCGGGCTTCCCATACAATCGATAGATTGT
CGCACCTGATTGCCCGACATTATCGCGAGCCCATTTATACCCATATAAATCAGCATCCATGTTGGAATTT
AATCGCGGCCTAGAGCAAGACGTTTCCCGTTGAATATGGCTCATACTCTTCCTTTTTCAATATTATTGAA
GCATTTATCAGGGTTATTGTCTCATGAGCGGATACATATTTGAATGTATTTAGAAAAATAAACAAATAGG
CATGCAGCGCTCTTCCGCTTCCTCGCTCACTGACTCGCTACGCTCGGTCGTTCGACTGCGGCGAGCGGTG
TCAGCTCACTCAAAAGCGGTAATACGGTTATCCACAGAATCAGGGGATAAAGCCGGAAAGAACATGTGAG
CAAAAAGCAAAGCACCGGAAGAAGCCAACGCCGCAGGCGTTTTTCCATAGGCTCCGCCCCCCTGACGAGC
ATCACAAAAATCGACGCTCAAGCCAGAGGTGGCGAAACCCGACAGGACTATAAAGATACCAGGCGTTTCC
CCCTGGAAGCTCCCTCGTGCGCTCTCCTGTTCCGACCCTGCCGCTTACCGGATACCTGTCCGCCTTTCTC
CCTTCGGGAAGCGTGGCGCTTTCTCATAGCTCACGCTGTTGGTATCTCAGTTCGGTGTAGGTCGTTCGCT
CCAAGCTGGGCTGTGTGCACGAACCCCCCGTTCAGCCCGACCGCTGCGCCTTATCCGGTAACTATCGTCT
TGAGTCCAACCCGGTAAGACACGACTTATCGCCACTGGCAGCAGCCATTGGTAACTGATTTAGAGGACTT
TGTCTTGAAGTTATGCACCTGTTAAGGCTAAACTGAAAGAACAGATTTTGGTGAGTGCGGTCCTCCAACC
CACTTACCTTGGTTCAAAGAGTTGGTAGCTCAGCGAACCTTGAGAAAACCACCGTTGGTAGCGGTGGTTT
TTCTTTATTTATGAGATGATGAATCAATCGGTCTATCAAGTCAACGAACAGCTATTCCGTTACTCTAGAT
TTCAGTGCAATTTATCTCTTCAAATGTAGCACCTGAAGTCAGCCCCATACGATATAAGTTGTAATTCTCA
TGTTAGTCATGCCCCGCGCCCACCGGAAGGAGCTGACTGGGTTGAAGGCTCTCAAGGGCATCGGTCGAGA
TCCCGGTGCCTAATGAGTGAGCTAACTTACATTAATTGCGTTGCGCTCACTGCCCGCTTTCCAGTCGGGA
AACCTGTCGTGCCAGCTGCATTAATGAATCGGCCAACGCGCGGGGAGAGGCGGTTTGCGTATTGGGCGCC
AGGGTGGTTTTTCTTTTCACCAGTGAGACGGGCAACAGCTGATTGCCCTTCACCGCCTGGCCCTGAGAGA
GTTGCAGCAAGCGGTCCACGCTGGTTTGCCCCAGCAGGCGAAAATCCTGTTTGATGGTGGTTAACGGCGG
GATATAACATGAGCTGTCTTCGGTATCGTCGTATCCCACTACCGAGATGTCCGCACCAACGCGCAGCCCG
GACTCGGTAATGGCGCGCATTGCGCCCAGCGCCATCTGATCGTTGGCAACCAGCATCGCAGTGGGAACGA
TGCCCTCATTCAGCATTTGCATGGTTTGTTGAAAACCGGACATGGCACTCCAGTCGCCTTCCCGTTCCGC
TATCGGCTGAATTTGATTGCGAGTGAGATATTTATGCCAGCCAGCCAGACGCAGACGCGCCGAGACAGAA
CTTAATGGGCCCGCTAACAGCGCGATTTGCTGGTGACCCAATGCGACCAGATGCTCCACGCCCAGTCGCG
TACCGTCTTCATGGGAGAAAATAATACTGTTGATGGGTGTCTGGTCAGAGACATCAAGAAATAACGCCGG
AACATTAGTGCAGGCAGCTTCCACAGCAATGGCATCCTGGTCATCCAGCGGATAGTTAATGATCAGCCCA
CTGACGCGTTGCGCGAGAAGATTGTGCACCGCCGCTTTACAGGCTTCGACGCCGCTTCGTTCTACCATCG
ACACCACCACGCTGGCACCCAGTTGATCGGCGCGAGATTTAATCGCCGCGACAATTTGCGACGGCGCGTG
CAGGGCCAGACTGGAGGTGGCAACGCCAATCAGCAACGACTGTTTGCCCGCCAGTTGTTGTGCCACGCGG
TTGGGAATGTAATTCAGCTCCGCCATCGCCGCTTCCACTTTTTCCCGCGTTTTCGCAGAAACGTGGCTGG
CCTGGTTCACCACGCGGGAAACGGTCTGATAAGAGACACCGGCATACTCTGCGACATCGTATAACGTTAC
TGGTTTCACATTCACCACCCTGAATTGACTCTCTTCCGGGCGCTATCATGCCATACCGCGAAAGGTTTTG
CGCCATTCGATGGTGTCCGGGATCTCGACGCTCTCCCTTATGCGACTCCTGCATTAGGAAAT
