>Addgene plasmid #41689 | pSKDuet26 | addgene partial sequence | sequence record 56892 | T7 5'-TAATACGACTCACTATAGGG-3'
ATTTTGTTTAACTTTAATAAGGAGATATACCATGGGCAGCAGCCATCATCATCATCATCACAGCAGCGGC
CTGGTGCCGCGCGGCAGCCTAGGACAGTACAAACTTATCCTGAACGGTAAAACCCTGAAAGGTGAAACCA
CCACCGAAGCTGTTGACGCTGCTACCGCGGAAAAAGTTTTCAAACAGTACGCTAACGACAACGGTGTTGA
CGGTGAATGGACCTACGACGACGCTACCAAAACCTACACCGTAACGGAAGGATCCAAGTGCGTATCAGGT
GAAACACCAGTTTACCTTGCGGATGGCAAGACAATAAAAATAAAGGATCTATACAGTTCTGAGAGAAAAA
AAGAAGATAACATTGTTGAGGCTGGTTCGGGAGAAGAGATAATACATCTAAAAGATCCCATTCAAATATA
TTCTTATGTGGACGGGACCATAGTCAGGAGCAGATCAAGACTTCTATACAAGGGCAAGAGCTCTTATCTT
GTGAGGATAGAAACTATTGGCGGAAGATCGGTAAGCGTTACACCAGTTCACAAACTCTTTGTCCTTACGG
AAAAGGGTATCGAAGAGGTTATGGCCTCCAACCTAAAGGTAGGCGACATGATTGCTGCTGTAGCAGAAAG
CGAATCTGAAGCAAGAGACTGCGGAATGAGCGAGGAATGCGTGATGGAAGCAGAAGTTTATACGTCACTT
GAAGCGACATTCGATAGAGTAAAGTCTATAGCGTACGAGAAGGGTGATTTTGATGTATACGATCTTTCCG
TACCAGAATACGGCAGGAACTTTATAGGCGGAGAAGGACTTCTCGTACTTCACAACACGGTTATAGGTAC
CCAGTACAAACTTATCCTGAACGGTAAAACCCTGAAAGGTGAAACCACCACCGAAGCTGTTGACGCTGCT
ACCGCGGAAAAA
