>Addgene plasmid #41689 | pSKDuet26 | addgene partial sequence | sequence record 56894 | T7term 5'-GCTAGTTATTGCTCAGCGG-3'
GTAGACGAGTCCATGTGCTGGCGTTCAAATTTCGCAGCAGCGGTTTCTTTACCAGACTCGAGCCGCCAAA
ACAGCCAAGCTTATTCCGTTACGGTGTAGGTTTTGGTAGCGTCGTCGTAGGTCCATTCACCGTCAACACC
GTTGTCGTTAGCGTACTGTTTGAAAACTTTTTCCGCGGTAGCAGCGTCAACAGCTTCGGTGGTGGTTTCA
CCTTTCAGGGTTTTACCGTTCAGGATAAGTTTGTACTGGGTACCTATAACCGTGTTGTGAAGTACGAGAA
GTCCTTCTCCGCCTATAAAGTTCCTGCCGTATTCTGGTACGGAAAGATCGTATACATCAAAATCACCCTT
CTCGTACGCTATAGACTTTACTCTATCGAATGTCGCTTCAAGTGACGTATAAACTTCTGCTTCCATCACG
CATTCCTCGCTCATTCCGCAGTCTCTTGCTTCAGATTCGCTTTCTGCTACAGCAGCAATCATGTCGCCTA
CCTTTAGGTTGGAGGCCATAACCTCTTCGATACCCTTTTCCGTAAGGACAAAGAGTTTGTGAACTGGTGT
AACGCTTACCGATCTTCCGCCAATAGTTTCTATCCTCACAAGATAAGAGCTCTTGCCCTTGTATAGAAGT
CTTGATCTGCTCCTGACTATGGTCCCGTCCACATAAGAATATATTTGAATGGGATCTTTTAGATGTATTA
TCTCTTCTCCCGAACCAGCCTCAACAATGTTATCTTCTTTTTTTCTCTCAGAACTGTATAGATCCTTTAT
TTTTATTGTCTTGCCATCCGCAAGGTAAACTGGTGTTTCACCTGATACGCACTTGGATCCTTCCGTTACG
GTGTAGGTTTTGGTAGCGTCGTCGTAGGTCCATTCACCGTCAACACCGTTGTCGTTAGCGTACTGTTTGA
AAACTTTTTCCGCGGTAGCAG
